>Addgene plasmid #214546 | AiP1783 - pAAV-AiE2519m-minBG-SYFP2-WPRE-BGHpA | addgene full sequence | sequence record 432563 | Addgene NGS Result
AACAAAATATTAACGTTTACAATTTTATGGTGCACTCTCAGTACAATCTGCTCTGATGCCGCATAGTTAA
GCCAGCCCCGACACCCGCCAACACCCGCTGACGCGCCCTGACGGGCTTGTCTGCTCCCGGCATCCGCTTA
CAGACAAGCTGTGACCGTCTCCGGGAGCTGCATGTGTCAGAGGTTTTCACCGTCATCACCGAAACGCGCG
AGACGAAAGGGCCTCGTGATACGCCTATTTTTATAGGTTAATGTCATGATAATAATGGTTTCTTAGACGT
CAGGTGGCACTTTTCGGGGAAATGTGCGCGGAACCCCTATTTGTTTATTTTTCTAAATACATTCAAATAT
GTATCCGCTCATGAGACAATAACCCTGATAAATGCTTCAATAATATTGAAAAAGGAAGAGTATGAGTATT
CAACATTTCCGTGTCGCCCTTATTCCCTTTTTTGCGGCATTTTGCCTTCCTGTTTTTGCTCACCCAGAAA
CGCTGGTGAAAGTAAAAGATGCTGAAGATCAGTTGGGTGCACGAGTGGGTTACATCGAACTGGATCTCAA
CAGCGGTAAGATCCTTGAGAGTTTTCGCCCCGAAGAACGTTTTCCAATGATGAGCACTTTTAAAGTTCTG
CTATGTGGCGCGGTATTATCCCGTATTGACGCCGGGCAAGAGCAACTCGGTCGCCGCATACACTATTCTC
AGAATGACTTGGTTGAGTACTCACCAGTCACAGAAAAGCATCTTACGGATGGCATGACAGTAAGAGAATT
ATGCAGTGCTGCCATAACCATGAGTGATAACACTGCGGCCAACTTACTTCTGACAACGATCGGAGGACCG
AAGGAGCTAACCGCTTTTTTGCACAACATGGGGGATCATGTAACTCGCCTTGATCGTTGGGAACCGGAGC
TGAATGAAGCCATACCAAACGACGAGCGTGACACCACGATGCCTGTAGCAATGGCAACAACGTTGCGCAA
ACTATTAACTGGCGAACTACTTACTCTAGCTTCCCGGCAACAATTAATAGACTGGATGGAGGCGGATAAA
GTTGCAGGACCACTTCTGCGCTCGGCCCTTCCGGCTGGCTGGTTTATTGCTGATAAATCTGGAGCCGGTG
AGCGTGGGTCTCGCGGTATCATTGCAGCACTGGGGCCAGATGGTAAGCCCTCCCGTATCGTAGTTATCTA
CACGACGGGGAGTCAGGCAACTATGGATGAACGAAATAGACAGATCGCTGAGATAGGTGCCTCACTGATT
AAGCATTGGTAACTGTCAGACCAAGTTTACTCATATATACTTTAGATTGATTTAAAACTTCATTTTTAAT
TTAAAAGGATCTAGGTGAAGATCCTTTTTGATAATCTCATGACCAAAATCCCTTAACGTGAGTTTTCGTT
CCACTGAGCGTCAGACCCCGTAGAAAAGATCAAAGGATCTTCTTGAGATCCTTTTTTTCTGCGCGTAATC
TGCTGCTTGCAAACAAAAAAACCACCGCTACCAGCGGTGGTTTGTTTGCCGGATCAAGAGCTACCAACTC
TTTTTCCGAAGGTAACTGGCTTCAGCAGAGCGCAGATACCAAATACTGTTCTTCTAGTGTAGCCGTAGTT
AGGCCACCACTTCAAGAACTCTGTAGCACCGCCTACATACCTCGCTCTGCTAATCCTGTTACCAGTGGCT
GCTGCCAGTGGCGATAAGTCGTGTCTTACCGGGTTGGACTCAAGACGATAGTTACCGGATAAGGCGCAGC
GGTCGGGCTGAACGGGGGGTTCGTGCACACAGCCCAGCTTGGAGCGAACGACCTACACCGAACTGAGATA
CCTACAGCGTGAGCTATGAGAAAGCGCCACGCTTCCCGAAGGGAGAAAGGCGGACAGGTATCCGGTAAGC
GGCAGGGTCGGAACAGGAGAGCGCACGAGGGAGCTTCCAGGGGGAAACGCCTGGTATCTTTATAGTCCTG
TCGGGTTTCGCCACCTCTGACTTGAGCGTCGATTTTTGTGATGCTCGTCAGGGGGGCGGAGCCTATGGAA
AAACGCCAGCAACGCGGCCTTTTTACGGTTCCTGGCCTTTTGCTGGCCTTTTGCTCACATGTCCTGCAGG
CAGCTGCGCGCTCGCTCGCTCACTGAGGCCGCCCGGGCGTCGGGCGACCTTTGGTCGCCCGGCCTCAGTG
AGCGAGCGAGCGCGCAGAGAGGGAGTGGCCAACTCCATCACTAGGGGTTCCTGCGGCCGCACGCGTTGTA
AGAGTAATAATCGTTTACATGTGCTATTCATGTTTTAGCTCTGTGGCCTCAGATACTGTTTGCCACCTGT
TTAAATCTCAGCTGCCTCAGCTGCAGAGTGCAGTTGCCAGCAGTGTGTCTTCCTCATTGCTGTGAGGTTC
TGGGGGCTGGAGAAGCCCTGAAATAATCTCCTCCATCACTTTTGTTAGCTATAAACAGAACTTCGTTTCT
TGTTTCTTGAGAAACCGAGGAACAAACTCAAGGGATCATTAACATAACTATTTTTGTATTCATTCTGTCT
GCGGAGCTCGGGCTGGGCATAAAAGTCAGGGCAGAGCCATCTATTGCTTACATTTGCTTCTGGGATCCAG
ATCTTTCGAAGCTAGCGCTACCGGTCGCCACCATGGTGAGCAAGGGCGAGGAGCTGTTCACCGGGGTGGT
GCCCATCCTGGTCGAGCTGGACGGCGACGTAAACGGCCACAAGTTCAGCGTGTCCGGCGAGGGCGAGGGC
GATGCCACCTACGGCAAGCTGACCCTGAAGCTGATCTGCACCACCGGCAAGCTGCCCGTGCCCTGGCCCA
CCCTCGTGACCACCCTGGGCTACGGCGTGCAGTGCTTCGCCCGCTACCCCGACCACATGAAGCAGCACGA
CTTCTTCAAGTCCGCCATGCCCGAAGGCTACGTCCAGGAGCGCACCATCTTCTTCAAGGACGACGGCAAC
TACAAGACCCGCGCCGAGGTGAAGTTCGAGGGCGACACCCTGGTGAACCGCATCGAGCTGAAGGGCATCG
ACTTCAAGGAGGACGGCAACATCCTGGGGCACAAGCTGGAGTACAACTACAACAGCCACAACGTCTATAT
CACCGCCGACAAGCAGAAGAACGGCATCAAGGCCAACTTCAAGATCCGCCACAACATCGAGGACGGCGGC
GTGCAGCTCGCCGACCACTACCAGCAGAACACCCCCATCGGCGACGGCCCCGTGCTGCTGCCCGACAACC
ACTACCTGAGCTACCAGTCCAAGCTGAGCAAAGACCCCAACGAGAAGCGCGATCACATGGTCCTGCTGGA
GTTCGTGACCGCCGCCGGGATCACTCTCGGCATGGACGAGCTGTACAAGTAAGTCGACGGCGCGCCGCGG
CCGCGAATTCGATATCATAATCAACCTCTGGATTACAAAATTTGTGAAAGATTGACTGGTATTCTTAACT
ATGTTGCTCCTTTTACGCTATGTGGATACGCTGCTTTAATGCCTTTGTATCATGCTATTGCTTCCCGTAT
GGCTTTCATTTTCTCCTCCTTGTATAAATCCTGGTTAGTTCTTGCCACGGCGGAACTCATCGCCGCCTGC
CTTGCCCGCTGCTGGACAGGGGCTCGGCTGTTGGGCACTGACAATTCCGTGGCTCGAGAGATCTTCGACT
GTGCCTTCTAGTTGCCAGCCATCTGTTGTTTGCCCCTCCCCCGTGCCTTCCTTGACCCTGGAAGGTGCCA
CTCCCACTGTCCTTTCCTAATAAAATGAGGAAATTGCATCGCATTGTCTGAGTAGGTGTCATTCTATTCT
GGGGGGTGGGGTGGGGCAGGACAGCAAGGGGGAGGATTGGGAAGACAATAGCAGGCATGAGATCTCACGT
GCGGACCGAGCGGCCGCAGGAACCCCTAGTGATGGAGTTGGCCACTCCCTCTCTGCGCGCTCGCTCGCTC
ACTGAGGCCGGGCGACCAAAGGTCGCCCGACGCCCGGGCTTTGCCCGGGCGGCCTCAGTGAGCGAGCGAG
CGCGCAGCTGCCTGCAGGGGCGCCTGATGCGGTATTTTCTCCTTACGCATCTGTGCGGTATTTCACACCG
CATA
[95 nt withheld, positions 4065-4159]
T
[46 nt withheld, positions 4161-4206]
C
[141 nt withheld, positions 4208-4348]
CCTTTGACGTTGGAGTCCACGTTCTTT
[37 nt withheld, positions 4376-4412]
ACTCTATCTCGGGCTATTCTTTTGATTTATAAGGGATTTTGCCGATTTCGGTCTATTGGTTAAAAAATGA
GCTGATTTAACAAAAATTTAACGCGAATTTT
Features (pLannotate 1.2.2; 14 found; start..end, strand, type, name):
     26..75      -  misc_feature   bom (fragment): basis of mobility region from pBR322
    177..212     -  CDS            rop (fragment): Rop protein, which maintains plasmids at low copy number; rop
    307..411     +  promoter       AmpR promoter: bla
    412..1272    +  CDS            AmpR: β-lactamase; bla; confers resistance to ampicillin, carbenicillin, and related antibiotics
   1443..2031    +  rep_origin     ori: high-copy-number ColE1/pMB1/pBR322/pUC origin of replication
   2104..2131    +  repeat_region  AAV2 ITR (fragment): inverted terminal repeat of adeno-associated virus serotype 2 inverted
   2160..2187    +  repeat_region  AAV2 ITR (fragment): inverted terminal repeat of adeno-associated virus serotype 2 inverted
   2623..3339    +  CDS            SYFP2: SYFP2 is a basic (constitutively fluorescent) yellow fluorescent protein published in 2006, derived from Aequorea victoria. It is reported to be a very rapidly-maturing monomer with moderate acid sensitivity.
   3379..3536    +  misc_feature   WPRE (fragment): woodchuck hepatitis virus posttranscriptional regulatory element
   3542..3622    +  misc_feature   WPRE (fragment): woodchuck hepatitis virus posttranscriptional regulatory element
   3639..3750    +  polyA_signal   bGH poly(A) signal: bovine growth hormone polyadenylation signal
   3868..4008    +  repeat_region  AAV2 ITR: inverted terminal repeat of adeno-associated virus serotype 2 inverted
   4013..4064    -  misc_feature   bom (fragment): basis of mobility region from pBR322
   4083..25      +  rep_origin     f1 ori (across the origin) (sequence partly withheld): f1 bacteriophage origin of replication; arrow indicates direction of (+) strand synthesis
