[The description below was written by a language model from this plasmid's Addgene catalogue record and pLannotate feature annotations shown in this document.]
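Description:
AiP1783 - pAAV-AiE2519m-minBG-SYFP2-WPRE-BGHpA is an AAV transfer plasmid built on a pAAV2 backbone and used to package recombinant adeno-associated virus carrying an enhancer-driven fluorescent reporter. In bacteria it is maintained through a high-copy ColE1/pUC-type origin and selected with ampicillin via the bla gene under its own promoter. An f1 phage origin and short remnants of the pBR322 bom and rop regions are also present in the backbone. The sequenced record is about 4.5 kb.

The viral payload lies between AAV2 inverted terminal repeats, which provide the signals for genome replication and encapsidation. The right-hand ITR is annotated intact, whereas the left one is detected only as two short fragments, which may reflect the difficulty of sequencing or annotating these repeats rather than a real truncation. Between the left ITR and the reporter is an unannotated stretch of roughly 400 bp that, judging by the construct name and catalogue fields, should hold the AiE2519m enhancer and the minimal beta-globin (minBG) promoter, though the feature table does not mark them. The minimal promoter is expected to have little activity on its own, so expression depends on the enhancer, which is intended to restrict transgene expression to specific brain cell populations; the record does not say which ones. The reporter is SYFP2, a rapidly maturing monomeric yellow fluorescent protein. It is followed by WPRE sequence, annotated as two fragments, which enhances transcript stability and expression, and by the bovine growth hormone polyadenylation signal. The enhancer was inserted by Gibson assembly at an SgrAI site that was destroyed in the process. The vector belongs to a collection of enhancer AAVs for genetic access to cortical cell types and serves to label and evaluate enhancer specificity.
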