Addgene plasmid #214546: AiP1783 - pAAV-AiE2519m-minBG-SYFP2-WPRE-BGHpA
Purpose: AiE2519m is an enhancer sequence, designed to drive AAV-mediated transgene expression in specific populations of brain cells
Depositing lab: Allen Institute for Brain Science & Bosiljka Tasic. Depositing organization: Allen Institute. Publication: A suite of enhancer AAVs and transgenic mouse lines for genetic access to cortical cell types. Ben-Simon Y, Hooper M, Narayan S, Daigle TL, Dwivedi D, Way SW, Oster A, Stafford DA, Mich JK, Taormina MJ, Martinez RA, Opitz-Araya X, Roth JR, Alexander JR, Allen S, Amster A, Arbuckle J, Ayala A, Baker PM, Bakken TE, Barcelli T, Barta S, Bendrick J, Bertagnolli D, Bielstein C, Bishwakarma P, Bowlus J, Boyer G, Brouner K, Casian B, Casper T, Chakka AB, Chakrabarty R, Chance RK, Chavan S, Clark M, Colbert K, Collman F, Daniel S, Departee M, DiValentin P, Donadio N, Dotson N, Egdorf T, Fliss T, Gabitto M, Garcia J, Gary A, Gasperini M, Gloe J, Goldy J, Gore BB, Graybuck L, Greisman N, Haeseleer F, Halterman C, Haradon Z, Hastings SD, Helback O, Ho W, Hockemeyer D, Huang C, Huff S, Hunker A, Johansen N, Jones D, Juneau Z, Kalmbach B, Kannan M, Khem S, Kussick E, Kutsal R, Larsen R, Lee C, Lee AY, Leibly M, Lenz GH, Li S, Liang E, Lusk N, Madigan Z, Malloy J, Malone J, McCue R, Melchor J, Mollenkopf T, Moosman S, Morin E, Newman D, Ng L, Ngo K, Omstead V, Otto S, Oyama A, Pena N, Pham T, Phillips E, Pom CA, Potekhina L, Ransford S, Ray PL, Rette D, Reynoldson C, Rimorin C, Rocha D, Ruiz A, Sanchez REA, Sawyer L, Sedeno-Cortes A, Sevigny JP, Shapovalova N, Shepard N, Shulga L, Sigler AR, Siverts L, Soliman S, Somasundaram S, Staats B, Stewart K, Szelenyi E, Tieu M, Trader C, Tran A, van Velthoven CTJ, Walker M, Wang Y, Weed N, Wirthlin M, Wood T, Wynalda B, Yao Z, Zhou T, Ariza J, Dee N, Reding M, Ronellenfitch K, Mufti S, Sunkin SM, Smith KA, Esposito L, Waters J, Thyagarajan B, Yao S, Lein ES, Zeng H, Levi BP, Ngai J, Ting JT, Tasic B. Cell. 2025 May 16:S0092-8674(25)00513-6. doi: 10.1016/j.cell.2025.05.002. PubMed 40403729.
Backbone
  Vector backbone: pAAV2
  Vector type: AAV
Growth in bacteria
  Bacterial resistance: Ampicillin, 100 μg/mL
  Growth temperature: 37°C
  Growth strain: NEB Stable
  Copy number: High Copy
Gene/Insert
  Gene/Insert name: SYFP2
  Species: Synthetic
  Promoter: minBG
  Cloning method: Gibson Cloning
Terms and licenses: Academic/Nonprofit Terms; Industry Terms: Not Available to Industry
Depositor comments: 5' Cloning Site: SgrAI (destroyed), 3' Cloning Site: SgrAI (destroyed). Please visit https://doi.org/10.1101/2024.06.10.597244 for bioRxiv preprint.
How to cite: AiP1783 - pAAV-AiE2519m-minBG-SYFP2-WPRE-BGHpA was a gift from Allen Institute for Brain Science & Bosiljka Tasic (Addgene plasmid # 214546 ; http://n2t.net/addgene:214546 ; RRID:Addgene_214546)
